Addgene plasmid #22079: HA-VHL 1-187-pRc/CMV
Depositing lab: William Kaelin. Depositing organization: Dana-Farber Cancer Institute. Publication: Regulation of hypoxia-inducible mRNAs by the von Hippel-Lindau tumor suppressor protein requires binding to complexes containing elongins B/C and Cul2. Lonergan KM, Iliopoulos O, Ohh M, Kamura T, Conaway RC, Conaway JW, Kaelin WG. Mol Cell Biol. 1998 Feb . 18(2):732-41. PubMed 9447969.
Backbone
  Vector backbone: pRc/CMV
  Backbone manufacturer: Invitrogen
  Backbone size w/o insert (bp): 5447
  Vector type: Mammalian Expression
  Selectable markers: Neomycin (select with G418)
Growth in bacteria
  Bacterial resistance: Ampicillin, 100 μg/mL
  Growth temperature: 37°C
  Growth strain: DH5alpha
  Growth instructions: DH5 alpha or XL1 @ 37˚C
  Copy number: High Copy
Gene/Insert
  Gene/Insert name: von Hippel-Lindau tumor suppressor (VHL) (alt name: vHL)
  Species: H. sapiens (human)
  Insert size (bp): 626
  Mutation: deletion mutant covering only aa 1-187 of wt VHL (1-213) thus lacking the 26 c-terminal aa
  GenBank ID: NM_000551
  Entrez Gene: VHL (a.k.a. HRCA1, RCA1, VHL1, pVHL)
  Tag / fusion protein: HA-tag (N terminal on insert)
  Cloning method: Restriction Enzyme; 5′ cloning site Hind III (destroyed during cloning); 3′ cloning site Xba I (destroyed during cloning)
  Sequencing primers: 5′ T7; 3′ SP6
Terms and licenses: Academic/Nonprofit Terms; Industry Terms: Not Available to Industry
How to cite: HA-VHL 1-187-pRc/CMV was a gift from William Kaelin (Addgene plasmid # 22079 ; http://n2t.net/addgene:22079 ; RRID:Addgene_22079)
