[The description below was written by a language model from this plasmid's Addgene catalogue record and pLannotate feature annotations shown in this document.]
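Description:
HA-VHL 1-187-pRc/CMV is a mammalian expression plasmid built on the Invitrogen pRc/CMV backbone that encodes a C-terminally truncated form of the human von Hippel-Lindau tumor suppressor protein. The full depositor sequence is about 6.1 kb. In bacteria it is maintained at high copy through a ColE1/pUC-type origin and selected with ampicillin via the β-lactamase gene. An M13 phage origin is also present, which allows single-stranded DNA production. For mammalian cells, an SV40 early promoter drives a neomycin phosphotransferase gene followed by an SV40 polyadenylation signal, so stable transfectants can be selected with G418. Small annotated fragments of ble, lacI, the lac promoter/operator and an HIV-1 LTR-like match appear to be backbone remnants or short homology hits rather than functional parts.

The roughly 626 bp insert sits between the human CMV immediate-early enhancer/promoter and the bovine growth hormone polyadenylation signal. It encodes residues 1–187 of the 213-residue wild-type protein, so the last 26 C-terminal amino acids are missing, and it carries an HA epitope tag at the N terminus for detection or immunoprecipitation. The feature table annotates the VHL coding fragment but does not call the HA tag separately. The insert was placed between HindIII and XbaI sites, both destroyed during cloning. It is flanked by T7 and SP6 promoters, which serve as sequencing primer sites and could support in vitro transcription.

VHL is the substrate-recognition subunit of an E3 ubiquitin ligase complex that targets hydroxylated hypoxia-inducible factor for degradation. The associated publication concerns VHL binding to elongin B/C and Cul2 complexes and regulation of hypoxia-inducible mRNAs, which suggests use as a deletion mutant for such structure–function studies in transfected cells.
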