Features (pLannotate 1.2.2; 23 found; start..end, strand, type, name):
     36..80      -  misc_feature   bom (fragment): basis of mobility region from pBR322
    235..614     +  enhancer       CMV enhancer: human cytomegalovirus immediate early enhancer
    615..818     +  promoter       CMV promoter: human cytomegalovirus (CMV) immediate early promoter
    814..847     +  LTR            5' LTR (truncated) (fragment): truncated 5' long terminal repeat (LTR) from HIV-1
    863..881     +  promoter       T7 promoter: promoter for bacteriophage T7 RNA polymerase
    949..1509    +  CDS            VHL (fragment): VHL_HUMAN - Experimental evidence at protein level: Swiss-Prot protein existence level 1. Involved in the ubiquitination and subsequent proteasomal degradation via the von Hippel-Lindau ubiquitination complex. Seems to act as a target recruitment subunit in the E3 ubiquitin ligase complex and recruits hydroxylated hypoxia-inducible factor (HIF) under normoxic conditions. Involved in transcriptional repression through interaction with HIF1A, HIF1AN and histone deacetylases. Ubiquitinates, in an oxygen-responsive manner, ADRB2. From Homo sapiens (Human).
   1530..1548    -  promoter       SP6 promoter: promoter for bacteriophage SP6 RNA polymerase
   1574..1798    +  polyA_signal   bGH poly(A) signal: bovine growth hormone polyadenylation signal
   1802..1823    +  promoter       SV40 promoter (fragment): SV40 enhancer and early promoter
   1844..2357    +  rep_origin     M13 ori (sequence partly withheld): M13 bacteriophage origin of replication; arrow indicates direction of (+) strand synthesis
   2358..2376    -  misc_feature   MCS (fragment): pUC18/19 multiple cloning site
   2398..2470    +  promoter       SV40 promoter (fragment): SV40 enhancer and early promoter
   2497..2707    +  promoter       SV40 promoter: SV40 early promoter
   2782..3573    +  CDS            neo: KKA2_KLEPN - Also known as kan, nptII. Experimental evidence at protein level: Swiss-Prot protein existence level 1. Resistance to kanamycin, neomycin, paromomycin, ribostamycin, butirosin and gentamicin B. From Klebsiella pneumoniae.
   3597..3755    +  CDS            ble (fragment): BLE_KLEPN - Experimental evidence at protein level: Swiss-Prot protein existence level 1. Binding protein with a strong affinity to the bleomycin family of antibiotics. Binds to CL990; an antimitotic-antibiotic compound. From Klebsiella pneumoniae.
   3750..3884    +  polyA_signal   SV40 poly(A) signal: SV40 polyadenylation signal
   3940..3956    -  protein_bind   lac operator: The lac repressor binds to the lac operator to inhibit transcription in E. coli. This inhibition can be relieved by adding lactose or isopropyl-β-D-thiogalactopyranoside (IPTG). lac repressor encoded by lacI
   3964..3994    -  promoter       lac promoter: promoter for the E. coli lac operon
   4009..4030    -  protein_bind   CAP binding site: CAP binding activates transcription in the presence of cAMP. E. coli catabolite activator protein
   4043..4135    -  CDS            lacI (fragment): lac repressor; lacI; The lac repressor binds to the lac operator to inhibit transcription in E. coli. This inhibition can be relieved by adding lactose or isopropyl-β-D-thiogalactopyranoside (IPTG).
   4318..4906    -  rep_origin     ori: high-copy-number ColE1/pMB1/pBR322/pUC origin of replication
   5077..5937    -  CDS            AmpR: β-lactamase; bla; confers resistance to ampicillin, carbenicillin, and related antibiotics
   5938..6042    -  promoter       AmpR promoter: bla
>Addgene plasmid #22079 | HA-VHL 1-187-pRc/CMV | depositor full sequence | sequence record 10137 | Author sequence
GACGGATCGGGAGATCTCCCGATCCCCTATGGTCGACTCTCAGTACAATCTGCTCTGATGCCGCATAGTT
AAGCCAGTATCTGCTCCCTGCTTGTGTGTTGGAGGTCGCTGAGTAGTGCGCGAGCAAAATTTAAGCTACA
ACAAGGCAAGGCTTGACCGACAATTGCATGAAGAATCTGCTTAGGGTTAGGCGTTTTGCGCTGCTTCGCG
ATGTACGGGCCAGATATACGCGTTGACATTGATTATTGACTAGTTATTAATAGTAATCAATTACGGGGTC
ATTAGTTCATAGCCCATATATGGAGTTCCGCGTTACATAACTTACGGTAAATGGCCCGCCTGGCTGACCG
CCCAACGACCCCCGCCCATTGACGTCAATAATGACGTATGTTCCCATAGTAACGCCAATAGGGACTTTCC
ATTGACGTCAATGGGTGGACTATTTACGGTAAACTGCCCACTTGGCAGTACATCAAGTGTATCATATGCC
AAGTACGCCCCCTATTGACGTCAATGACGGTAAATGGCCCGCCTGGCATTATGCCCAGTACATGACCTTA
TGGGACTTTCCTACTTGGCAGTACATCTACGTATTAGTCATCGCTATTACCATGGTGATGCGGTTTTGGC
AGTACATCAATGGGCGTGGATAGCGGTTTGACTCACGGGGATTTCCAAGTCTCCACCCCATTGACGTCAA
TGGGAGTTTGTTTTGGCACCAAAATCAACGGGACTTTCCAAAATGTCGTAACAACTCCGCCCCATTGACG
CAAATGGGCGGTAGGCGTGTACGGTGGGAGGTCTATATAAGCAGAGCTCTCTGGCTAACTAGAGAACCCA
CTGCTTACTGGCTTATCGAAATTAATACGACTCACTATAGGGAGACCCAAGCTTACCATGGCCTACCCCT
ACGACGTGCCCGACTACGCCTCCCTCGGATCCGCCACCATGCCCCGGAGGGCGGAGAACTGGGACGAGGC
CGAGGTAGGCGCGGAGGAGGCAGGCGTCGAAGAGTACGGCCCTGAAGAAGACGGCGGGGAGGAGTCGGGC
GCCGAGGAGTCCGGCCCGGAAGAGTCCGGCCCGGAGGAACTGGGCGCCGAGGAGGAGATGGAGGCCGGGC
GGCCGCGGCCCGTGCTGCGCTCGGTGAACTCGCGCGAGCCCTCCCAGGTCATCTTCTGCAATCGCAGTCC
GCGCGTCGTGCTGCCCGTATGGCTCAACTTCGACGGCGAGCCGCAGCCCTACCCAACGCTGCCGCCTGGC
ACGGGCCGCCGCATCCACAGCTACCGAGGTCACCTTTGGCTCTTCAGAGATGCAGGGACACACGATGGGC
TTCTGGTTAACCAAACTGAATTATTTGTGCCATCTCTCAATGTTGACGGACAGCCTATTTTTGCCAATAT
CACACTGCCAGTGTATACTCTGAAAGAGCGATGCCTCCAGGTTGTCCGGAGCCTAGTCAAGCCTGAGAAT
TACAGGAGACTGGACATCGTCAGGTCGCTCTACGAAGATTGAATTCTAGAGGGCCCTATTCTATAGTGTC
ACCTAAATGCTAGAGCTCGCTGATCAGCCTCGACTGTGCCTTCTAGTTGCCAGCCATCTGTTGTTTGCCC
CTCCCCCGTGCCTTCCTTGACCCTGGAAGGTGCCACTCCCACTGTCCTTTCCTAATAAAATGAGGAAATT
GCATCGCATTGTCTGAGTAGGTGTCATTCTATTCTGGGGGGTGGGGTGGGGCAGGACAGCAAGGGGGAGG
ATTGGGAAGACAATAGCAGGCATGCTGGGGATGCGGTGGGCTCTATGGCTTCTGAGGCGGAAAGAACCAG
CTGGGGCTCGAGGGGGGATCCCC
[124 nt withheld, positions 1844-1967]
C
[32 nt withheld, positions 1969-2000]
CA
[57 nt withheld, positions 2003-2059]
A
[49 nt withheld, positions 2061-2109]
CCTTTGACGTTGGAGTCCACGTTCTTT
[37 nt withheld, positions 2137-2173]
ACCCTATCTCGGTCTATTCTTTTGATTTATAAGGGATTTTGGGGATTTCGGCCTATTGGTTAAAAAATGA
GCTGATTTAACAAAAATTTAACGCGAATTTTAACAAAAT
[37 nt withheld, positions 2283-2319]
T
[37 nt withheld, positions 2321-2357]
GGGTACCGAGCTCGAATTCTGTGGAATGTGTGTCAGTTAGGGTGTGGAAAGTCCCCAGGCTCCCCAGGCA
GGCAGAAGTATGCAAAGCATGCATCTCAATTAGTCAGCAACCAGGTGTGGAAAGTCCCCAGGCTCCCCAG
CAGGCAGAAGTATGCAAAGCATGCATCTCAATTAGTCAGCAACCATAGTCCCGCCCCTAACTCCGCCCAT
CCCGCCCCTAACTCCGCCCAGTTCCGCCCATTCTCCGCCCCATGGCTGACTAATTTTTTTTATTTATGCA
GAGGCCGAGGCCGCCTCGGCCTCTGAGCTATTCCAGAAGTAGTGAGGAGGCTTTTTTGGAGGCCTAGGCT
TTTGCAAAAAGCTCCCGGGAGCTTGGATATCCATTTTCGGATCTGATCAAGAGACAGGATGAGGATCGTT
TCGCATGATTGAACAAGATGGATTGCACGCAGGTTCTCCGGCCGCTTGGGTGGAGAGGCTATTCGGCTAT
GACTGGGCACAACAGACAATCGGCTGCTCTGATGCCGCCGTGTTCCGGCTGTCAGCGCAGGGGCGCCCGG
TTCTTTTTGTCAAGACCGACCTGTCCGGTGCCCTGAATGAACTGCAGGACGAGGCAGCGCGGCTATCGTG
GCTGGCCACGACGGGCGTTCCTTGCGCAGCTGTGCTCGACGTTGTCACTGAAGCGGGAAGGGACTGGCTG
CTATTGGGCGAAGTGCCGGGGCAGGATCTCCTGTCATCTCACCTTGCTCCTGCCGAGAAAGTATCCATCA
TGGCTGATGCAATGCGGCGGCTGCATACGCTTGATCCGGCTACCTGCCCATTCGACCACCAAGCGAAACA
TCGCATCGAGCGAGCACGTACTCGGATGGAAGCCGGTCTTGTCGATCAGGATGATCTGGACGAAGAGCAT
CAGGGGCTCGCGCCAGCCGAACTGTTCGCCAGGCTCAAGGCGCGCATGCCCGACGGCGAGGATCTCGTCG
TGACCCATGGCGATGCCTGCTTGCCGAATATCATGGTGGAAAATGGCCGCTTTTCTGGATTCATCGACTG
TGGCCGGCTGGGTGTGGCGGACCGCTATCAGGACATAGCGTTGGCTACCCGTGATATTGCTGAAGAGCTT
GGCGGCGAATGGGCTGACCGCTTCCTCGTGCTTTACGGTATCGCCGCTCCCGATTCGCAGCGCATCGCCT
TCTATCGCCTTCTTGACGAGTTCTTCTGAGCGGGACTCTGGGGTTCGAAATGACCGACCAAGCGACGCCC
AACCTGCCATCACGAGATTTCGATTCCACCGCCGCCTTCTATGAAAGGTTGGGCTTCGGAATCGTTTTCC
GGGACGCCGGCTGGATGATCCTCCAGCGCGGGGATCTCATGCTGGAGTTCTTCGCCCACCCCAACTTGTT
TATTGCAGCTTATAATGGTTACAAATAAAGCAATAGCATCACAAATTTCACAAATAAAGCATTTTTTTCA
CTGCATTCTAGTTGTGGTTTGTCCAAACTCATCAATGTATCTTATCATGTCTGGATCCCGTCGACCTCGA
GAGCTTGGCGTAATCATGGTCATAGCTGTTTCCTGTGTGAAATTGTTATCCGCTCACAATTCCACACAAC
ATACGAGCCGGAAGCATAAAGTGTAAAGCCTGGGGTGCCTAATGAGTGAGCTAACTCACATTAATTGCGT
TGCGCTCACTGCCCGCTTTCCAGTCGGGAAACCTGTCGTGCCAGCTGCATTAATGAATCGGCCAACGCGC
GGGGAGAGGCGGTTTGCGTATTGGGCGCTCTTCCGCTTCCTCGCTCACTGACTCGCTGCGCTCGGTCGTT
CGGCTGCGGCGAGCGGTATCAGCTCACTCAAAGGCGGTAATACGGTTATCCACAGAATCAGGGGATAACG
CAGGAAAGAACATGTGAGCAAAAGGCCAGCAAAAGGCCAGGAACCGTAAAAAGGCCGCGTTGCTGGCGTT
TTTCCATAGGCTCCGCCCCCCTGACGAGCATCACAAAAATCGACGCTCAAGTCAGAGGTGGCGAAACCCG
ACAGGACTATAAAGATACCAGGCGTTTCCCCCTGGAAGCTCCCTCGTGCGCTCTCCTGTTCCGACCCTGC
CGCTTACCGGATACCTGTCCGCCTTTCTCCCTTCGGGAAGCGTGGCGCTTTCTCAATGCTCACGCTGTAG
GTATCTCAGTTCGGTGTAGGTCGTTCGCTCCAAGCTGGGCTGTGTGCACGAACCCCCCGTTCAGCCCGAC
CGCTGCGCCTTATCCGGTAACTATCGTCTTGAGTCCAACCCGGTAAGACACGACTTATCGCCACTGGCAG
CAGCCACTGGTAACAGGATTAGCAGAGCGAGGTATGTAGGCGGTGCTACAGAGTTCTTGAAGTGGTGGCC
TAACTACGGCTACACTAGAAGGACAGTATTTGGTATCTGCGCTCTGCTGAAGCCAGTTACCTTCGGAAAA
AGAGTTGGTAGCTCTTGATCCGGCAAACAAACCACCGCTGGTAGCGGTGGTTTTTTTGTTTGCAAGCAGC
AGATTACGCGCAGAAAAAAAGGATCTCAAGAAGATCCTTTGATCTTTTCTACGGGGTCTGACGCTCAGTG
GAACGAAAACTCACGTTAAGGGATTTTGGTCATGAGATTATCAAAAAGGATCTTCACCTAGATCCTTTTA
AATTAAAAATGAAGTTTTAAATCAATCTAAAGTATATATGAGTAAACTTGGTCTGACAGTTACCAATGCT
TAATCAGTGAGGCACCTATCTCAGCGATCTGTCTATTTCGTTCATCCATAGTTGCCTGACTCCCCGTCGT
GTAGATAACTACGATACGGGAGGGCTTACCATCTGGCCCCAGTGCTGCAATGATACCGCGAGACCCACGC
TCACCGGCTCCAGATTTATCAGCAATAAACCAGCCAGCCGGAAGGGCCGAGCGCAGAAGTGGTCCTGCAA
CTTTATCCGCCTCCATCCAGTCTATTAATTGTTGCCGGGAAGCTAGAGTAAGTAGTTCGCCAGTTAATAG
TTTGCGCAACGTTGTTGCCATTGCTACAGGCATCGTGGTGTCACGCTCGTCGTTTGGTATGGCTTCATTC
AGCTCCGGTTCCCAACGATCAAGGCGAGTTACATGATCCCCCATGTTGTGCAAAAAAGCGGTTAGCTCCT
TCGGTCCTCCGATCGTTGTCAGAAGTAAGTTGGCCGCAGTGTTATCACTCATGGTTATGGCAGCACTGCA
TAATTCTCTTACTGTCATGCCATCCGTAAGATGCTTTTCTGTGACTGGTGAGTACTCAACCAAGTCATTC
TGAGAATAGTGTATGCGGCGACCGAGTTGCTCTTGCCCGGCGTCAATACGGGATAATACCGCGCCACATA
GCAGAACTTTAAAAGTGCTCATCATTGGAAAACGTTCTTCGGGGCGAAAACTCTCAAGGATCTTACCGCT
GTTGAGATCCAGTTCGATGTAACCCACTCGTGCACCCAACTGATCTTCAGCATCTTTTACTTTCACCAGC
GTTTCTGGGTGAGCAAAAACAGGAAGGCAAAATGCCGCAAAAAAGGGAATAAGGGCGACACGGAAATGTT
GAATACTCATACTCTTCCTTTTTCAATATTATTGAAGCATTTATCAGGGTTATTGTCTCATGAGCGGATA
CATATTTGAATGTATTTAGAAAAATAAACAAATAGGGGTTCCGCGCACATTTCCCCGAAAAGTGCCACCT
GACGTC
