>Addgene plasmid #22079 | HA-VHL 1-187-pRc/CMV | addgene partial sequence | sequence record 27850 | 22079 with SP6
CTTCGTAGAGCGACCTGACGATGTCCAGTCTCCTGTAATTCTCAGGCTTGACTAGGCTCCGGACAACCTG
GAGGCATCGCTCTTTCAGAGTATACACTGGCAGTGTGATATTGGCAAAAATAGGCTGTCCGTCAACATTG
AGAGATGGCACAAATAATTCAGTTTGGTTAACCAGAAGCCCATCGTGTGTCCCTGCATCTCTGAAGAGCC
AAAGGTGACCTCGGTAGCTGTGGATGCGGCGGCCCGTGCCAGGCGGCAGCGTTGGGTAGGGCTGCGGCTC
GCCGTCGAAGTTGAGCCATACGGGCAGCACGACGCGCGGACTGCGATTGCAGAAGATGACCTGGGAGGGC
TCGCGCGAGTTCACCGAGCGCAGCACGGGCCGCGGCCGCCCGGCCTCCATCTCCTCCTCGGCGCCCAGTT
CCTCCGGGCCGGACTCTTCCGGGCCGGACTCCTCGGCGCCCGACTCCTCCCCGCCGTCTTCTTCAGGGCC
GTACTCTTCGACGCCTGCCTCCTCCGCGCCTACCTCGGCCTCGTCCCAGTTCTCCGCCCTCCGGGGCATG
GTGGCGGATCCGAGGGAGGCGTAGTCGGGCACGTCGTANGGGTAGGCCATGGTAAGCTTGGGTCTCCCTA
TAGTGAGTCGTATTAATTTCGATAAGCCAGTAAGCAGTGGGTTCTCTAGTTAGCCAGAGAGCTCTGCTTA
TATAGACCTCCCACCGTACACGCCTACCGCCCATTTGCGTCAATGGGGCGGANTTGTTACNACA
